Addgene plasmid #18994: pcDNA4/HisMaxB-YAP1-S358A
Depositing lab: Marius Sudol. Depositing organization: Geisinger Health Center. Publication: Mst2 and Lats kinases regulate apoptotic function of Yes kinase-associated protein (YAP). Oka T, Mazack V, Sudol M. J Biol Chem. 2008 Oct 10;283(41):27534-27546. doi: 10.1074/jbc.M804380200. Epub 2008 Jul 17. PubMed 18640976.
Backbone
  Vector backbone: pcDNA4/HisMaxB
  Backbone manufacturer: Invitrogen
  Backbone size w/o insert (bp): 5300
  Vector type: Mammalian Expression
  Selectable markers: Zeocin
Growth in bacteria
  Bacterial resistance: Ampicillin, 100 μg/mL
  Growth temperature: 37°C
  Growth strain: DH5alpha
  Copy number: High Copy
Gene/Insert
  Gene/Insert name: Yes-kinase associated protein S358A mutant (alt names: YAP1, YAP65; YAP1 isoform, mutant)
  Species: H. sapiens (human)
  Insert size (bp): 1365
  Mutation: Serine 358 changed to Alanine
  GenBank ID: NM_006106
  Entrez Gene: YAP1 (a.k.a. COB1, YAP, YAP-1, YAP2, YAP65, YKI)
  Tag / fusion protein: His (N terminal on backbone)
  Cloning method: Restriction Enzyme; 5′ cloning site KpnI (unknown if destroyed); 3′ cloning site XbaI (unknown if destroyed)
  Sequencing primers: 5′ T7; 3′ BGHR
Terms and licenses: Academic/Nonprofit Terms; Industry Terms: Not Available to Industry
How to cite: pcDNA4/HisMaxB-YAP1-S358A was a gift from Marius Sudol (Addgene plasmid # 18994 ; http://n2t.net/addgene:18994 ; RRID:Addgene_18994)
