[The description below was written by a language model from this plasmid's Addgene catalogue record.]
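Description:
pcDNA4/HisMaxB-YAP1-S358A is a mammalian expression plasmid built on the commercial pcDNA4/HisMaxB backbone (about 5.3 kb without insert). It is maintained in E. coli as a high-copy plasmid under ampicillin selection, and it carries a Zeocin marker that allows selection of transfected mammalian cells. No feature table accompanies the record, so the promoter and polyadenylation elements are not explicitly listed. The recommended sequencing primers (T7 forward and BGH reverse) do indicate that the insert lies between a T7 priming site and a bovine growth hormone polyadenylation region, as is typical of the pcDNA vector family.

The payload is a roughly 1.4 kb human YAP1 (Yes kinase-associated protein, also called YAP65) coding sequence, described as the YAP1 isoform. It was cloned between the KpnI and XbaI sites, in frame with an N-terminal polyhistidine tag supplied by the backbone. The tag permits detection or affinity purification of the expressed protein. The insert carries a point mutation converting serine 358 to alanine, which removes a potential phosphorylation acceptor at that position.

The associated study examined how the Mst2 and Lats kinases regulate the apoptotic function of YAP. This suggests the construct serves as a non-phosphorylatable mutant for comparison with wild-type YAP1 in transfected mammalian cells, to test whether this residue contributes to kinase-dependent control of YAP. The record does not itself state the specific role assigned to serine 358.
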