>Addgene plasmid #18994 | pcDNA4/HisMaxB-YAP1-S358A | addgene partial sequence | sequence record 24932 | BGHrev
GTTAGGGCCTCTGACTCGAGCGGCCGCCACTGTGCTGGATATCTGCAGAATTCTGCAGATAATTCAGTCT
GCCTGAGGGCTCTATAACCATGTAAGAAAGCTTTCTTTATCTAGCTTGGTGGCAGCCAAAACAGACTCCA
TGTCATTAAGGATGTCAGAACTCAAAGCTTCCTGCAGACTTGGCATCAGCTCCTCTCCTTCTATGTTCAT
TCCATCTCCTTCCAGTGTTCCAAGGTCCACATTTGTCCCAGGAATGGCTTCAAGGTAGTCTGGGAAACGG
TTCTGCTGTGAGGGCAGGGTGCTTTGGTTGATAGTATCACCTGTATCCATCTCATCCACACTGTTCAGGA
AGTCATCTGGGGTTCGAGGGACAGCGTAGCTGCTCATGCTTAGTCCACTGTCTGTACTCTCATCTCGAGA
GTGATAGGTGCCACTGTTAAGGAAAGGATCTGAGCTATTGGTCGTCATTGTTCTCAATTCCTGAGACATC
CCGGGAGAAGACACTGGATTTTGAGTCCCACCATCCTGCTCCAGTGTTGGTAACTGGCTACGCAGGGCTA
ACTCCTGTGGCCTCACCTGCCGAAGCAGTTCTTGCTGTTTCAGCCGCAGCCTCTCCTTCTCCATCTGCAG
TTGCTGCAGTCGCATCTGTTGCTGCTGGTTGGAGTTGCTGCCACCCATGACGCCTCCCTGTGGGGCTCTG
GGGAGCCAGGGGTGGTGGCTGTTNCACTGGACACTCTGACTGATTCTCTGGTTCTGGCTGAAGCNNATTC
ANCTATCTGCTGCACTGTGNATGGTGGGGCTGNGACNTTCNCTGGANANAGCCTTCTGGGTCNGCNNNTG
TGTCGAACANNGA
